>Addgene plasmid #19042 | delta-BRIP1-pcDNA3.1/MycHis | addgene partial sequence | sequence record 24876 | BGH-R
TACTCATGGTGATGGTGATGATGACCGGTATGCATATTCAGATCCTCTTCTGAGATGAGTTTTTGTTCGA
AGGGCCCGATTTGAGGATTCACATTTATCAGTGAAGGGCAAAACAGTTTTACTTTCCATCTTCTCTGTTT
TGAAACGGGGAGGACTAGAGGCACTATTCTCTGATGACCCGAGCTCAGGTGTTGCCTTCGGTATTTTACC
AGTAAAATACTGTCCCAAAGAATTAAAGCTTGACCAGCTAACTCTGTTTGTTTGTTGAAAGTTGGGCTTG
TGGATCTGGAAATCACAATTTTTTCTGCTTTCCCTGCTTCTTCCAGGAATACTGGATCATTTTTCTCCTT
TCTGGAGATAATGCTACTTGGTAGAGGTGAATTTTTGGTAATAATTTTAGGACACTGTAGTTCCTGGACA
CATATCTTTGCTTCATCTTCCACAAAATTTTCTGGTGATAGATGACTTGCTGCTTCCAGTAAATAAGGTG
GGGTACTGTACTTTAAAGAGGTCACTTCAAGTGTAGACTCATTGTCCTGTATATTGGTTCTGTCCTTTAT
GGATACATTAAGAACTTTTTGATGCTTTTTGGAAAATTCAGCCAAGGACTCCAGTGCACTTTCAAAGGTT
GAATGGTGCTGAATCTGCTGCCGTACCCATTTAGAAAGTCCAGANATATAGCGACTTGGGTTATTCCTAA
AGCGATCATCCACTAGAATANCAGCTCCCCAANCATTTCTGTGTCTAATACATCTACCAAGGGCCTGGTT
TAAGGCCCCGNTATGCNTT
