[The description below was written by a language model from this plasmid's Addgene catalogue record.]
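Description:
delta-BRIP1-pcDNA3.1/MycHis is a mammalian expression plasmid built on the commercial pcDNA3.1 Myc/His backbone (about 5.5 kb without insert). It is propagated in E. coli under ampicillin selection and carries a neomycin resistance marker, so transfected mammalian cells can be selected with G418 to obtain stable lines. No feature table accompanies the record and the promoter is not stated. pcDNA3.1-series vectors generally drive the insert from the CMV immediate-early promoter, with a T7 promoter upstream of the cloning site, which fits the T7 primer listed for 5′ sequencing.

The insert is a mutant human BRIP1 cDNA (also known as FANCJ or BACH1), which encodes a DNA helicase that partners with BRCA1. It was cloned between NotI and ApaI sites, both of which were preserved. The "delta" allele reproduces a breast cancer-associated germline mutation: a four-nucleotide deletion in exon 20 (c.2992-2995delAAGA) that shifts the reading frame and disrupts the BRCA1-binding domain near the C terminus of the protein. The backbone supplies C-terminal Myc and polyhistidine tags for detection, immunoprecipitation or affinity purification. The record does not say how the tags stay in frame after the frameshift, so this should be checked against the sequence before relying on them.

The construct is suited to expressing the mutant protein in cultured mammalian cells, for example to compare it with wild-type BRIP1. The associated study reported that the mutation impairs the stability and function of the protein, so likely uses include assays of protein level, half-life and interaction with BRCA1.
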