Addgene plasmid #19042: delta-BRIP1-pcDNA3.1/MycHis
Depositing lab: Ronny Drapkin. Depositing organization: Dana-Farber Cancer Institute. Publication: A Novel Breast Cancer-Associated BRIP1 (FANCJ/BACH1) Germ-line Mutation Impairs Protein Stability and Function. De Nicolo A, Tancredi M, Lombardi G, Flemma CC, Barbuti S, Di Cristofano C, Sobhian B, Bevilacqua G, Drapkin R, Caligo MA. Clin Cancer Res. 2008 Jul 15. 14(14):4672-80. 10.1158/1078-0432.CCR-08-0087 PubMed 18628483.
Backbone
  Vector backbone: pcDNA3.1
  Backbone manufacturer: Invitrogen
  Backbone size w/o insert (bp): 5493
  Vector type: Mammalian Expression
  Selectable markers: Neomycin (select with G418)
Growth in bacteria
  Bacterial resistance: Ampicillin, 100 μg/mL
  Growth temperature: 37°C
  Growth strain: DH5alpha
  Copy number: Unknown
Gene/Insert
  Gene/Insert name: delta BRIP1 (alt name: BRIP1)
  Species: H. sapiens (human)
  Mutation: This is a novel BRIP1 germline mutation that consists of a 4-nucleotide deletion (c.2992-2995del AAGA) in BRIP1 exon 20. It causes a shift in the reading frame and disrupts the BRCA1-binding domain.
  GenBank ID: AF360549
  Entrez Gene: BRIP1 (a.k.a. BACH1, FANCJ, OF); BRCA1 (a.k.a. BRCAI, BRCC1, BROVCA1, FANCS, IRIS, PNCA4, PPP1R53, PSCP, RNF53)
  Tag / fusion protein: Myc (C terminal on backbone); His (C terminal on backbone)
  Cloning method: Restriction Enzyme; 5′ cloning site Not1 (not destroyed); 3′ cloning site Apa1 (not destroyed)
  Sequencing primers: 5′ T7; 3′ SP6
Terms and licenses: Academic/Nonprofit Terms; Industry Terms: Not Available to Industry
How to cite: delta-BRIP1-pcDNA3.1/MycHis was a gift from Ronny Drapkin (Addgene plasmid # 19042 ; http://n2t.net/addgene:19042 ; RRID:Addgene_19042)
